Addgene plasmid #136820: pEBTetD-SNAP-Cep72
Purpose: Mammalian expression of the centrosomal protein Cep72 N-terminally fused to SNAP-tag
Depositing lab: Kai Johnsson. Depositing organization: Swiss Federal Institute of Technology (EPFL). Publication: Selective chemical crosslinking reveals a Cep57-Cep63-Cep152 centrosomal complex. Lukinavicius G, Lavogina D, Orpinell M, Umezawa K, Reymond L, Garin N, Gonczy P, Johnsson K. Curr Biol. 2013 Feb 4;23(3):265-70. doi: 10.1016/j.cub.2012.12.030. Epub 2013 Jan 17. PubMed 23333316.
Backbone
  Vector backbone: pEBTetD
  Backbone size w/o insert (bp): 10958
  Vector type: Mammalian Expression
  Selectable markers: Puromycin
Growth in bacteria
  Bacterial resistance: Ampicillin, 100 μg/mL
  Growth temperature: 37°C
  Growth strain: DH5alpha
  Copy number: High Copy
Gene/Insert
  Gene/Insert name: SNAP-Cep72
  Species: H. sapiens (human), Synthetic
  Insert size (bp): 2817
  Entrez Gene: CEP72 (a.k.a. MGC5307, FLJ10565, KIAA1519)
  Promoter: CMV-TetO2
  Tag / fusion protein: FLAG-tag / His-tag (N terminal on insert)
  Cloning method: Gateway Cloning
  Sequencing primers: 5′ CMV_Fwd
Terms and licenses: Academic/Nonprofit Terms; Industry Terms: Not Available to Industry
Depositor comments: PolyAdenylation RNA deletion - low protein expression level
How to cite: pEBTetD-SNAP-Cep72 was a gift from Kai Johnsson (Addgene plasmid # 136820 ; http://n2t.net/addgene:136820 ; RRID:Addgene_136820)
