[The description below was written by a language model from this plasmid's Addgene catalogue record and pLannotate feature annotations shown in this document.]
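Description:
pEBTetD-SNAP-Cep72 is an episomal, tetracycline-regulated mammalian expression plasmid built on the pEBTetD backbone. It carries the Epstein-Barr virus oriP origin and the EBNA1 gene, which together allow the plasmid to replicate and be retained extrachromosomally in human cells. An SV40 promoter-driven puromycin N-acetyltransferase cassette with an SV40 poly(A) signal is used to select transfected populations. In E. coli the plasmid is maintained through a high-copy ColE1/pUC-type origin and ampicillin resistance. Short remnants of EBV genes and of pBR322 (tetracycline resistance, bom) flank these modules and appear to be non-functional backbone carry-over.

The regulatory system is self-contained. A tetR repressor gene sits downstream of an RSV promoter, an SV40 early promoter fragment and a rabbit β-globin intron, and ends in an SV40 poly(A) signal. The payload is driven by a CMV enhancer/promoter followed by two tet operator sites (CMV-TetO2). TetR binding keeps the promoter off until a tetracycline-class inducer releases it. The open reading frame encodes N-terminal FLAG and His tags (only the His tag is annotated), the SNAP-tag (detected as an MGMT-derived fragment, the alkyltransferase from which SNAP was engineered), and human CEP72, a centrosomal protein. The attB1 and attB2 sites flanking CEP72 reflect Gateway cloning.

No polyadenylation signal is annotated after the insert, matching the depositor's note that a poly(A) deletion gives low protein expression. The associated publication used SNAP fusions for selective chemical crosslinking of centrosomal proteins. The repository's sequencing result is about 120 nt shorter than the depositor sequence, and the difference lies within oriP.
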