Features (pLannotate 1.2.2; 30 found; start..end, strand, type, name):
    433..2222    -  rep_origin     oriP: Epstein-Barr virus oriP replication origin (Yates et al., 2000)
   2223..2441    -  CDS            gL (fragment): GL_EBVB9 - Experimental evidence at protein level: Swiss-Prot protein existence level 1. The heterodimer glycoprotein H-glycoprotein L is required for the fusion of viral and plasma membranes leading to virus entry into the host cell. Acts as a functional inhibitor of gH and maintains gH in an inhibited form. Upon binding to host integrins, gL dissociates from gH leading to activation of the viral fusion glycoproteins gB and gH. Fusion of EBV with B-lymphocytes requires the additional receptor- binding protein gp42, which forms a complex with gH/gL. The heterodimer gH/gL targets also host EPHA
   2524..4451    -  CDS            EBNA1 (fragment): Epstein-Barr nuclear antigen 1, also known as EBNA-1 crucial for latent viral infection, and for episomal amplification of vectors containing the oriP origin (Okita et al., 2013)
   4489..4833    -  CDS            BRRF2_EBVB9 (fragment): Protein inferred from homology: Swiss-Prot protein existence level 3. From Epstein-Barr virus (strain B95-8) (HHV-4) (Human herpesvirus 4).
   4836..4859    -  promoter       tet promoter (fragment): E. coli promoter for tetracycline efflux protein gene
   4972..5076    +  promoter       AmpR promoter: bla
   5077..5937    +  CDS            AmpR: β-lactamase; bla; confers resistance to ampicillin, carbenicillin, and related antibiotics
   6108..6696    +  rep_origin     ori: high-copy-number ColE1/pMB1/pBR322/pUC origin of replication
   6742..6865    -  CDS            TcR (fragment): tetracycline efflux protein; tet; confers resistance to tetracycline
   6903..7200    +  promoter       SV40 promoter: SV40 enhancer and early promoter
   7277..7876    +  CDS            PuroR: puromycin N-acetyltransferase; pac from Streptomyces alboniger; confers resistance to puromycin
   7967..8101    +  polyA_signal   SV40 poly(A) signal: SV40 polyadenylation signal
   8223..8275    -  misc_feature   bom (fragment): basis of mobility region from pBR322
   8406..8499    +  ncRNA          Retro dr1: Accession: RF00214 - Retrovirus direct repeat 1 (dr1)
   8535..8796    +  promoter       RSV promoter: Rous sarcoma virus enhancer/promoter
   8822..8882    +  promoter       SV40 promoter (fragment): SV40 early promoter
   8913..9485    +  intron         β-globin intron: intron from rabbit β-globin gene
   9540..9558    +  promoter       T7 promoter: promoter for bacteriophage T7 RNA polymerase
   9569..10189   +  CDS            tetR: TETR2_ECOLX - Experimental evidence at protein level: Swiss-Prot protein existence level 1. TetR is the repressor of the tetracycline resistance element; its N-terminal region forms a helix-turn-helix structure and binds DNA. Binding of tetracycline to TetR reduces the repressor affinity for the tetracycline resistance gene (tetA) promoter operator sites. From Escherichia coli.
  10231..10352   +  polyA_signal   SV40 poly(A) signal: SV40 polyadenylation signal
  10407..10786   +  enhancer       CMV enhancer: human cytomegalovirus immediate early enhancer
  10787..10990   +  promoter       CMV promoter: human cytomegalovirus (CMV) immediate early promoter
  10992..11011   +  promoter       PLtetO-1 promoter (fragment): modified phage lambda PL promoter with tet operator sites (Lutz and Bujard, 1997)
  11013..11032   +  promoter       PLtetO-1 promoter (fragment): modified phage lambda PL promoter with tet operator sites (Lutz and Bujard, 1997)
  11040..11073   +  promoter       TRE3GV promoter (fragment): 3rd-generation Tet-responsive promoter that can be activated by binding of Tet-On® 3G, optimized for retroviral and lentiviral vectors
  11189..11206   +  CDS            9xHis (fragment): 9xHis affinity tag
  11207..11749   +  CDS            MGMT (fragment): MGMT_HUMAN - Experimental evidence at protein level: Swiss-Prot protein existence level 1. Involved in the cellular defense against the biological effects of O6-methylguanine (O6-MeG) and O4-methylthymine (O4-MeT) in DNA. Repairs the methylated nucleobase in DNA by stoichiometrically transferring the methyl group to a cysteine residue in the enzyme. This is a suicide reaction: the enzyme is irreversibly inactivated. From Homo sapiens (Human).
  11793..11813   +  protein_bind   attB1: mutant version of attB; core recombination site for the Gateway® BP reaction BP Clonase™
  11819..13759   +  CDS            CEP72: CEP72_HUMAN - Also known as KIAA1519. Experimental evidence at protein level: Swiss-Prot protein existence level 1. Involved in the recruitment of key centrosomal proteins to the centrosome. Provides centrosomal microtubule-nucleation activity on the gamma-tubulin ring complexes (gamma-TuRCs) and has critical roles in forming a focused bipolar spindle, which is needed for proper tension generation between sister chromatids. Required for localization of KIZ, AKAP9 and gamma-tubulin ring complexes (gamma-TuRCs) (PubMed:19536135). Involved in centriole duplication. Required for CDK5RAP22, CEP152,
  13765..14      -  protein_bind   attB2 (across the origin): mutant version of attB; recombination site for the Gateway® BP reaction BP Clonase™
>Addgene plasmid #136820 | pEBTetD-SNAP-Cep72 | depositor full sequence | sequence record 264072 | Full Sequence
TTGTACAAAGTGGTGATGGCAGCTAGCGGCGCGCCCGGCCGCGGGGCAGTGCATGTAATCCCTTCAGTTG
GTTGGTACAACTTGCCAACTGGGCCCTGTTCCACATGTGACACGGGGGGGGACCAAACACAAAGGGGTTC
TCTGACTGTAGTTGACATCCTTATAAATGGATGTGCACATTTGCCAACACTGAGTGGCTTTCATCCTGGA
GCAGACTTTGCAGTCTGTGGACTGCAACACAACATTGCCTTTATGTGTAACTCTTGGCTGAAGCTCTTAC
ACCAATGCTGGGGGACATGTACCTCCCAGGGGCCCAGGAAGACTACGGGAGGCTACACCAACGTCAATCA
GAGGGGCCTGTGTAGCTACCGATAAGCGGACCCTCAAGAGGGCATTAGCAATAGTGTTTATAAGGCCCCC
TTGTTAACCCTAAACGGGTAGCATATGCTTCCCGGGTAGTAGTATATACTATCCAGACTAACCCTAATTC
AATAGCATATGTTACCCAACGGGAAGCATATGCTATCGAATTAGGGTTAGTAAAAGGGTCCTAAGGAACA
GCGATATCTCCCACCCCATGAGCTGTCACGGTTTTATTTACATGGGGTCAGGATTCCACGAGGGTAGTGA
ACCATTTTAGTCACAAGGGCAGTGGCTGAAGATCAAGGAGCGGGCAGTGAACTCTCCTGAATCTTCGCCT
GCTTCTTCATTCTCCTTCGTTTAGCTAATAGAATAACTGCTGAGTTGTGAACAGTAAGGTGTATGTGAGG
TGCTCGAAAACAAGGTTTCAGGTGACGCCCCCAGAATAAAATTTGGACGGGGGGTTCAGTGGTGGCATTG
TGCTATGACACCAATATAACCCTCACAAACCCCTTGGGCAATAAATACTAGTGTAGGAATGAAACATTCT
GAATATCTTTAACAATAGAAATCCATGGGGTGGGGACAAGCCGTAAAGACTGGATGTCCATCTCACACGA
ATTTATGGCTATGGGCAACACATAATCCTAGTGCAATATGATACTGGGGTTATTAAGATGTGTCCCAGGC
AGGGACCAAGACAGGTGAACCATGTTGTTACACTCTATTTGTAACAAGGGGAAAGAGAGTGGACGCCGAC
AGCAGCGGACTCCACTGGTTGTCTCTAACACCCCCGAAAATTAAACGGGGCTCCACGCCAATGGGGCCCA
TAAACAAAGACAAGTGGCCACTCTTTTTTTTGAAATTGTGGAGTGGGGGCACGCGTCAGCCCCCACACGC
CGCCCTGCGGTTTTGGACTGTAAAATAAGGGTGTAATAACTTGGCTGATTGTAACCCCGCTAACCACTGC
GGTCAAACCACTTGCCCACAAAACCACTAATGGCACCCCGGGGAATACCTGCATAAGTAGGTGGGCGGGC
CAAGATAGGGGCGCGATTGCTGCGATCTGGAGGACAAATTACACACACTTGCGCCTGAGCGCCAAGCACA
GGGTTGTTGGTCCTCATATTCACGAGGTCGCTGAGAGCACGGTGGGCTAATGTTGCCATGGGTAGCATAT
ACTACCCAAATATCTGGATAGCATATGCTATCCTAATCTATATCTGGGTAGCATAGGCTATCCTAATCTA
TATCTGGGTAGCATATGCTATCCTAATCTATATCTGGGTAGTATATGCTATCCTAATTTATATCTGGGTA
GCATAGGCTATCCTAATCTATATCTGGGTAGCATATGCTATCCTAATCTATATCTGGGTAGTATATGCTA
TCCTAATCTGTATCCGGGTAGCATATGCTATCCTAATAGAGATTAGGGTAGTATATGCTATCCTAATTTA
TATCTGGGTAGCATATACTACCCAAATATCTGGATAGCATATGCTATCCTAATCTATATCTGGGTAGCAT
ATGCTATCCTAATCTATATCTGGGTAGCATAGGCTATCCTAATCTATATCTGGGTAGCATATGCTATCCT
AATCTATATCTGGGTAGTATATGCTATCCTAATTTATATCTGGGTAGCATAGGCTATCCTAATCTATATC
TGGGTAGCATATGCTATCCTAATCTATATCTGGGTAGTATATGCTATCCTAATCTGTATCCGGGTAGCAT
ATGCTATCCTCATGCATATACAGTCAGCATATGATACCCAGTAGTAGAGTGGGAGTGCTATCCTTTGCAT
ATGCCGCCACCTCCCAAGGGGGCGTGAATTTTCGCTGCTTGTCCTTTTCCTGCTGGTTGCTCCCATTCTT
AGGTGAATTTAAGGAGGCCAGGCTAAAGCCGTCGCATGTCTGATTGCTCACCAGGTAAATGTCGCTAATG
TTTTCCAACGCGAGAAGGTGTTGAGCGCGGAGCTGAGTGACGTGACAACATGGGTATGCCCAATTGCCCC
ATGTTGGGAGGACGAAAATGGTGACAAGACAGATGGCCAGAAATACACCAACAGCACGCATGATGTCTAC
TGGGGATTTATTCTTTAGTGCGGGGGAATACACGGCTTTTAATACGATTGAGGGCGTCTCCTAACAAGTT
ACATCACTCCTGCCCTTCCTCACCCTCATCTCCATCACCTCCTTCATCTCCGTCATCTCCGTCATCACCC
TCCGCGGCAGCCCCTTCCACCATAGGTGGAAACCAGGGAGGCAAATCTACTCCATCGTCAAAGCTGCACA
CAGTCACCCTGATATTGCAGGTAGGAGCGGGCTTTGTCATAACAAGGTCCTTAATCGCATCCTTCAAAAC
CTCAGCAAATATATGAGTTTGTAAAAAGACCATGAAATAACAGACAATGGACTCCCTTAGCGGGCCAGGT
TGTGGGCCGGGTCCAGGGGCCATTCCAAAGGGGAGACGACTCAATGGTGTAAGACGACATTGTGGAATAG
CAAGGGCAGTTCCTCGCCTTAGGTTGTAAAGGGAGGTCTTACTACCTCCATATACGAACACACCGGCGAC
CCAAGTTCCTTCGTCGGTAGTCCTTTCTACGTGACTCCTAGCCAGGAGAGCTCTTAAACCTTCTGCAATG
TTCTCAAATTTCGGGTTGGAACCTCCTTGACCACGATGCTTTTCCAAACCACCCTCCTTTTTTGCGCCCT
GCCTCCATCACCCTGACCCCGGGGTCCAGTGCTTGGGCCTTCTCCTGGGTCATCTGCGGGGCCCTGCTCT
ATCGCTCCCGGGGGCACGTCAGGCTCACCATCTGGGCCACCTTCTTGGTGGTATTCAAAATAATCGGCTT
CCCCTACAGGGTGGAAAAATGGCCTTCTACCTGGAGGGGGCCTGCGCGGTGGAGACCCGGATGATGATGA
CTGACTACTGGGACTCCTGGGCCTCTTTTCTCCACGTCCACGACCTCTCCCCCTGGCTCTTTCACGACTT
CCCCCCCTGGCTCTTTCACGTCCTCTACCCCGGCGGCCTCCACTACCTCCTCGACCCCGGCCTCCACTAC
CTCCTCGACCCCGGCCTCCACTGCCTCCTCGACCCCGGCCTCCACCTCCTGCTCCTGCCCCTCCTGCTCC
TGCCCCTCCTCCTGCTCCTGCCCCTCCTGCCCCTCCTGCTCCTGCCCCTCCTGCCCCTCCTGCTCCTGCC
CCTCCTGCCCCTCCTGCTCCTGCCCCTCCTGCCCCTCCTCCTGCTCCTGCCCCTCCTGCCCCTCCTCCTG
CTCCTGCCCCTCCTGCCCCTCCTGCTCCTGCCCCTCCTGCCCCTCCTGCTCCTGCCCCTCCTGCCCCTCC
TGCTCCTGCCCCTCCTGCTCCTGCCCCTCCTGCTCCTGCCCCTCCTGCTCCTGCCCCTCCTGCCCCTCCT
GCCCCTCCTCCTGCTCCTGCCCCTCCTGCTCCTGCCCCTCCTGCCCCTCCTGCCCCTCCTGCTCCTGCCC
CTCCTCCTGCTCCTGCCCCTCCTGCCCCTCCTGCCCCTCCTCCTGCTCCTGCCCCTCCTGCCCCTCCTCC
TGCTCCTGCCCCTCCTCCTGCTCCTGCCCCTCCTGCCCCTCCTGCCCCTCCTCCTGCTCCTGCCCCTCCT
GCCCCTCCTCCTGCTCCTGCCCCTCCTCCTGCTCCTGCCCCTCCTGCCCCTCCTGCCCCTCCTCCTGCTC
CTGCCCCTCCTCCTGCTCCTGCCCCTCCTGCCCCTCCTGCCCCTCCTGCCCCTCCTCCTGCTCCTGCCCC
TCCTCCTGCTCCTGCCCCTCCTGCTCCTGCCCCTCCCGCTCCTGCTCCTGCTCCTGTTCCACCGTGGGTC
CCTTTGCAGCCAATGCAACTTGGACGTTTTTGGGGTCTCCGGACACCATCTCTATGTCTTGGCCCTGATC
CTGAGCCGCCCGGGGCTCCTGGTCTTCCGCCTCCTCGTCCTCGTCCTCTTCCCCGTCCTCGTCCATGGTT
ATCACCCCCTCTTCTTTGAGGTCCACTGCCGCCGGAGCCTTCTGGTCCAGATGTGTCTCCCTTCTCTCCT
AGGCCATTTCCAGGTCCTGTACCTGGCCCCTCGTCAGACATGATTCACACTAAAAGAGATCAATAGACAT
CTTTATTAGACGACGCTCAGTGAATACAGGGAGTGCAGACTCCTGCCCCCTCCAACAGCCCCCCCACCCT
CATCCCCTTCATGGTCGCTGTCAGACAGATCCAGGTCTGAAAATTCCCCATCCTCCGAACCATCCTCGTC
CTCATCACCAATTACTCGCAGCCCGGAAAACTCCCGCTGAACATCCTCAAGATTTGCGTCCTGAGCCTCA
AGCCAGGCCTCAAATTCCTCGTCCCCCTTTTTGCTGGACGGTAGGGATGGGGATTCTCGGGACCCCTCCT
CTTCCTCTTCAAGGTCACCAGACAGAGATGCTACTGGGGCAACGGAAGAAAAGCTGGGTGCGGCCTGTGA
GGATCAGCTTATCGATGATAAGCTGTCAAACATGAGAATTCTTGAAGACGAAAGGGCCTCGTGATACGCC
TATTTTTATAGGTTAATGTCATGATAATAATGGTTTCTTAGACGTCAGGTGGCACTTTTCGGGGAAATGT
GCGCGGAACCCCTATTTGTTTATTTTTCTAAATACATTCAAATATGTATCCGCTCATGAGACAATAACCC
TGATAAATGCTTCAATAATATTGAAAAAGGAAGAGTATGAGTATTCAACATTTCCGTGTCGCCCTTATTC
CCTTTTTTGCGGCATTTTGCCTTCCTGTTTTTGCTCACCCAGAAACGCTGGTGAAAGTAAAAGATGCTGA
AGATCAGTTGGGTGCACGAGTGGGTTACATCGAACTGGATCTCAACAGCGGTAAGATCCTTGAGAGTTTT
CGCCCCGAAGAACGTTTTCCAATGATGAGCACTTTTAAAGTTCTGCTATGTGGCGCGGTATTATCCCGTG
TTGACGCCGGGCAAGAGCAACTCGGTCGCCGCATACACTATTCTCAGAATGACTTGGTTGAGTACTCACC
AGTCACAGAAAAGCATCTTACGGATGGCATGACAGTAAGAGAATTATGCAGTGCTGCCATAACCATGAGT
GATAACACTGCGGCCAACTTACTTCTGACAACGATCGGAGGACCGAAGGAGCTAACCGCTTTTTTGCACA
ACATGGGGGATCATGTAACTCGCCTTGATCGTTGGGAACCGGAGCTGAATGAAGCCATACCAAACGACGA
GCGTGACACCACGATGCCTGCAGCAATGGCAACAACGTTGCGCAAACTATTAACTGGCGAACTACTTACT
CTAGCTTCCCGGCAACAATTAATAGACTGGATGGAGGCGGATAAAGTTGCAGGACCACTTCTGCGCTCGG
CCCTTCCGGCTGGCTGGTTTATTGCTGATAAATCTGGAGCCGGTGAGCGTGGGTCTCGCGGTATCATTGC
AGCACTGGGGCCAGATGGTAAGCCCTCCCGTATCGTAGTTATCTACACGACGGGGAGTCAGGCAACTATG
GATGAACGAAATAGACAGATCGCTGAGATAGGTGCCTCACTGATTAAGCATTGGTAACTGTCAGACCAAG
TTTACTCATATATACTTTAGATTGATTTAAAACTTCATTTTTAATTTAAAAGGATCTAGGTGAAGATCCT
TTTTGATAATCTCATGACCAAAATCCCTTAACGTGAGTTTTCGTTCCACTGAGCGTCAGACCCCGTAGAA
AAGATCAAAGGATCTTCTTGAGATCCTTTTTTTCTGCGCGTAATCTGCTGCTTGCAAACAAAAAAACCAC
CGCTACCAGCGGTGGTTTGTTTGCCGGATCAAGAGCTACCAACTCTTTTTCCGAAGGTAACTGGCTTCAG
CAGAGCGCAGATACCAAATACTGTCCTTCTAGTGTAGCCGTAGTTAGGCCACCACTTCAAGAACTCTGTA
GCACCGCCTACATACCTCGCTCTGCTAATCCTGTTACCAGTGGCTGCTGCCAGTGGCGATAAGTCGTGTC
TTACCGGGTTGGACTCAAGACGATAGTTACCGGATAAGGCGCAGCGGTCGGGCTGAACGGGGGGTTCGTG
CACACAGCCCAGCTTGGAGCGAACGACCTACACCGAACTGAGATACCTACAGCGTGAGCTATGAGAAAGC
GCCACGCTTCCCGAAGGGAGAAAGGCGGACAGGTATCCGGTAAGCGGCAGGGTCGGAACAGGAGAGCGCA
CGAGGGAGCTTCCAGGGGGAAACGCCTGGTATCTTTATAGTCCTGTCGGGTTTCGCCACCTCTGACTTGA
GCGTCGATTTTTGTGATGCTCGTCAGGGGGGCGGAGCCTATGGAAAAACGCCAGCAACGCGGCCTTTTTA
CGGTTCCTGGCCTTTTGCTGGCCTTGAAGCTGTCCCTGATGGTCGTCATCTACCTGCCTGGACAGCATGG
CCTGCAACGCGGGCATCCCGATGCCGCCGGAAGCGAGAAGAATCATAATGGGGAAGGCCATCCAGCCTCG
CGTCGAACTAGATGATCCGGCTGTGGAATGTGTGTCAGTTAGGGTGTGGAAAGTCCCCAGGCTCCCCAGC
AGGCAGAAGTATGCAAAGCATGCATCTCAATTAGTCAGCAACCAGGTGTGGAAAGTCCCCAGGCTCCCCA
GCAGGCAGAAGTATGCAAAGCATGCATCTCAATTAGTCAGCAACCATAGTCCCGCCCCTAACTCCGCCCA
TCCCGCCCCTAACTCCGCCCAGTTCCGCCCATTCTCCGCCCCATGGCTGACTAATTTTTTTTATTTATGC
AGAGGCCGAGGCCGCCTCGGCCTCTGAGCTATTCCAGAAGTAGTGAGGAGGCTTTTTTGGAGGGTGACCG
CCACGACCGGTGCCGCCACCATCCCCTGACCCACGCCCCTGACCCCTCACAAGGAGACGACCTTCCATGA
CCGAGTACAAGCCCACGGTGCGCCTCGCCACCCGCGACGACGTCCCCCGGGCCGTACGCACCCTCGCCGC
CGCGTTCGCCGACTACCCCGCCACGCGCCACACCGTCGACCCCGACCGCCACATCGAACGCGTCACCGAG
CTGCAAGAACTCTTCCTCACGCGCGTCGGGCTCGACATCGGCAAGGTGTGGGTCGCGGACGACGGCGCCG
CGGTGGCGGTCTGGACCACGCCGGAGAGCGTCGAAGCGGGGGCGGTGTTCGCCGAGATCGGCCCGCGCAT
GGCCGAGTTGAGCGGTTCCCGGCTGGCCGCGCAGCAACAGATGGAAGGCCTCCTGGCGCCGCACCGGCCC
AAGGAGCCCGCGTGGTTCCTGGCCACCGTCGGCGTCTCGCCCGACCACCAGGGCAAGGGTCTGGGCAGCG
CCGTCGTGCTCCCCGGAGTGGAGGCGGCCGAGCGCGCCGGGGTGCCCGCCTTCCTGGAGACCTCCGCGCC
CCGCAACCTCCCCTTCTACGAGCGGCTCGGCTTCACCGTCACCGCCGACGTCGAGGTGCCCGAAGGACCG
CGCACCTGGTGCATGACCCGCAAGCCCGGTGCCTGACGCCCGCCCCACGACCCGCAGCGCCCGACCGAAA
GGAGCGCACGACCCGGTCCGACGCGGCCCGACGGGTCCGAGGGGGGTCGACCTCGAAACTTGTTTATTGC
AGCTTATAATGGTTACAAATAAAGCAATAGCATCACAAATTTCACAAATAAAGCATTTTTTTCACTGCAT
TCTAGTTGTGGTTTGTCCAAACTCATCAATGTATCTTATCATGTCTGGATCTGATCCGAACCCCTTCCTC
GACCAATTCTCATGTTTGACAGCTTATCATCGCAGATCCGGGCAACGTTGTTGCCATTGCTCGACCAATT
CTCATGTTTGACAGCTTATCATCGCAGATCCGTATGGTGCACTCTCAGTACAATCTGCTCTGATGCCGCA
TAGTTAAGCCAGTATCTGCTCCCTGCTTGTGTGTTGGAGGTCGCTGAGTAGTGCGCGAGCAAAATTTAAG
CTACAACAAGGCAAGGCTTGACCGACAATTGCATGAAGAATCTGCTTAGGGTTAGGCGTTTTGCGCTGCT
TCGCGATGTACGGGCCAGATATACGCGTATCTGAGGGGACTAGGGTGTGTTTAGGCGAAAAGCGGGGCTT
CGGTTGTACGCGGTTAGGAGTCCCCTCAGGATATAGTAGTTTCGCTTTTGCATAGGGAGGGGGAAATGTA
GTCTTATGCAATACTCTTGTAGTCTTGCAACATGGTAACGATGAGTTAGCAACATGCCTTACAAGGAGAG
AAAAAGCACCGTGCATGCCGATTGGTGGAAGTAAGGTGGTACGATCGTGCCTTATTAGGAAGGCAACAGA
CGGGTCTGACATGGATTGGACGAACCACTGAATTCCGCATTGCAGAGATATTGTATTTAAGTGCCTAGCT
CGATACAATAAACGCCATTTGACCATTCACCACATTGGTGTGCACCTCCAAGCTGGCCGGGGATCCTCTA
GGGCCTCTGAGCTATTCCAGAAGTAGTGAAGAGGCTTTTTTGGAGGCCTAGGCTTTTGCAAAAAGCTCCG
GATCGATCCTGAGAACTTCAGGGTGAGTTTGGGGACCCTTGATTGTTCTTTCTTTTTCGCTATTGTAAAA
TTCATGTTATATGGAGGGGGCAAAGTTTTCAGGGTGTTGTTTAGAATGGGAAGATGTCCCTTGTATCACC
ATGGACCCTCATGATAATTTTGTTTCTTTCACTTTCTACTCTGTTGACAACCATTGTCTCCTCTTATTTT
CTTTTCATTTTCTGTAACTTTTTCGTTAAACTTTAGCTTGCATTTGTAACGAATTTTTAAATTCACTTTT
GTTTATTTGTCAGATTGTAAGTACTTTCTCTAATCACTTTTTTTTCAAGGCAATCAGGGTATATTATATT
GTACTTCAGCACAGTTTTAGAGAACAATTGTTATAATTAAATGATAAGGTAGAATATTTCTGCATATAAA
TTCTGGCTGGCGTGGAAATATTCTTATTGGTAGAAACAACTACATCCTGGTCATCATCCTGCCTTTCTCT
TTATGGTTACAATGATATACACTGTTTGAGATGAGGATAAAATACTCTGAGTCCAAACCGGGCCCCTCTG
CTAACCATGTTCATGCCTTCTTCTTTTTCCTACAGCTCCTGGGCAACGTGCTGGTTATTGTGCTGTCTCA
TCATTTTGGCAAAGAATTGTAATACGACTCACTATAGGGCGAATTGATATGTCTAGATTAGATAAAAGTA
AAGTGATTAACAGCGCATTAGAGCTGCTTAATGAGGTCGGAATCGAAGGTTTAACAACCCGTAAACTCGC
CCAGAAGCTAGGTGTAGAGCAGCCTACATTGTATTGGCATGTAAAAAATAAGCGGGCTTTGCTCGACGCC
TTAGCCATTGAGATGTTAGATAGGCACCATACTCACTTTTGCCCTTTAGAAGGGGAAAGCTGGCAAGATT
TTTTACGTAATAACGCTAAAAGTTTTAGATGTGCTTTACTAAGTCATCGCGATGGAGCAAAAGTACATTT
AGGTACACGGCCTACAGAAAAACAGTATGAAACTCTCGAAAATCAATTAGCCTTTTTATGCCAACAAGGT
TTTTCACTAGAGAATGCATTATATGCACTCAGCGCTGTGGGGCATTTTACTTTAGGTTGCGTATTGGAAG
ATCAAGAGCATCAAGTCGCTAAAGAAGAAAGGGAAACACCTACTACTGATAGTATGCCGCCATTATTACG
ACAAGCTATCGAATTATTTGATCACCAAGGTGCAGAGCCAGCCTTCTTATTCGGCCTTGAATTGATCATA
TGCGGATTAGAAAAACAACTTAAATGTGAAAGTGGGTCCGCGTACAGCGGATCCCGGGAATTCAGATCTT
ATTAAAGCAGAACTTGTTTATTGCAGCTTATAATGGTTACAAATAAAGCAATAGCATCACAAATTTCACA
AATAAAGCATTTTTTTCACTGCATTCTAGTTGTGGTTTGTCCAAACTCATCAATGTATCTTATCATGTCT
GGTCGAATCCATGGCGCAGAACTGGTAGGTATGGAAGATCCGCGTTGACATTGATTATTGACTAGTTATT
AATAGTAATCAATTACGGGGTCATTAGTTCATAGCCCATATATGGAGTTCCGCGTTACATAACTTACGGT
AAATGGCCCGCCTGGCTGACCGCCCAACGACCCCCGCCCATTGACGTCAATAATGACGTATGTTCCCATA
GTAACGCCAATAGGGACTTTCCATTGACGTCAATGGGTGGAGTATTTACGGTAAACTGCCCACTTGGCAG
TACATCAAGTGTATCATATGCCAAGTACGCCCCCTATTGACGTCAATGACGGTAAATGGCCCGCCTGGCA
TTATGCCCAGTACATGACCTTATGGGACTTTCCTACTTGGCAGTACATCTACGTATTAGTCATCGCTATT
ACCATGGTGATGCGGTTTTGGCAGTACATCAATGGGCGTGGATAGCGGTTTGACTCACGGGGATTTCCAA
GTCTCCACCCCATTGACGTCAATGGGAGTTTGTTTTGGCACCAAAATCAACGGGACTTTCCAAAATGTCG
TAACAACTCCGCCCCATTGACGCAAATGGGCGGTAGGCGTGTACGGTGGGAGGTCTATATAAGCAGAGCT
CTCCCTATCAGTGATAGAGATCTCCCTATCAGTGATAGAGATCGTCGACGAGCTCGTTTAGTGAACCGTC
AGATCGCCTGGAGACGCCATCCACGCTGTTTTGACCTCCATAGAAGACACCGGGACCGATCCAGCCTCCG
GACTCTAGCGTTTAAACTTAAGCTTACCACCATGGATTATAAAGACGATGATGACAAGCACCACCACCAC
CACCACGACAAGGATTGTGAAATGAAACGCACCACACTGGACAGCCCTTTGGGGAAGCTGGAGCTGTCTG
GTTGTGAGCAGGGTCTGCACGAAATAATTTTTCTGGGCAAGGGGACGTCTGCAGCTGATGCCGTGGAGGT
CCCAGCCCCCGCTGCGGTTCTCGGAGGTCCGGAGCCCCTGATGCAGGCTACAGCCTGGCTGAATGCCTAT
TTCCACCAGCCCGAGGCTATCGAAGAGTTCCCCGTGCCGGCTCTTCACCATCCCGTTTTCCAGCAAGAGT
CGTTCACCAGACAGGTGTTATGGAAGCTGCTGAAGGTTGTGAAATTCGGAGAAGTGATTTCTTACTCTCA
CTTAGCAGCCCTGGCAGGCAACCCCGCAGCCACGGCAGCAGTGAAGACGGCACTGAGTGGCAATCCTGTC
CCTATCCTGATCCCGTGCCACAGAGTGGTCCAGGGGGATTTGGATGTGGGCGGTTACGAGGGTGGACTGG
CCGTGAAGGAATGGCTTCTGGCCCATGAAGGCCACCGGTTGGGGAAGCCAGGCTTGGGATTCGAACTGGA
GGTGCTGTTCCAGGGCCCCGGTACCGCCATCACAAGTTTGTACAAAAAAGCAGGCACCATGGCGCGGGCT
GGCCCTCGGCTGGTGCTGAGCGAGGAGGCGGTTCGGGCGAAGAGCGGCTTAGGGCCTCACCGCGACCTGG
CTGAGCTTCAGTCATTGTCTATTCCTGGAACTTACCAAGAGAAGATCACCCACCTGGGACATTCTCTGAT
GAGTTTAACAGGTCTGAAATCTTTGGATCTCTCGCGCAACTCCTTGGTTAGTCTGGAGGGCATTCAGTAC
CTGACTGCATTGGAGAGTCTCAATCTCTACTACAACTGCATCTCCTCGTTGGCAGAAGTGTTTCGGCTCC
ACGCCTTAACCGAGCTCGTGGATGTGGACTTCCGGCTGAACCCCGTGGTGAAGGTTGAGCCTGACTACCG
CCTTTTTGTTGTGCACCTGCTCCCCAAGCTCCAGCAGCTGGACGATCGCCCCGTGAGAGCAAGCGAGCGG
AAGGCTTCCCGACTGCATTTTGCATCAGAGGACTCACTCGACTCCAAAGAGAGCGTCCCAGCTTCTTTGA
AAGAGGGCAGACCACACCACCCCAGAGCCAAGTGCACCGAGGCCTTGGCCAAGCAGAGCCTGGTCATGGA
TGCGGATGACGAGGCAGTCCTGAACCTCATTGCAGAGTGCGAGTGGGACCTCGGCAGGCCTCCCGGGAGC
ACGAGCTTCAGCCAGAAGGGGCGTGAGGCCGACTCTCGTGGTTCCCAAGAATCCAGACATCTGTTGAGCC
CGCAGTTGGTACAGTACCAGTGTGGGGACTCTGGGAAGCAGGGCCGTGAGACGAGGAGGAGCAGCTGCAG
AGGGTGCTGTCTGGAGAAGATGCCTTGGAGCCAGCTCTGTGGAGAGCTTCCGCCACTGTACGGAGCGGAG
CCAGAGGCCTCCCGTGCCCCCAGGCCACACACGTACTTCACCCCACACCCAGACTCCATGGATACCGAGG
ACTCGGCCTCTTCTCAGAAGTTGGATTTGTCAGGAGAAATGGTGCCTGGTCCCCTGCCAGCCCCCGGAAA
GTGCAGGAAGCGAAGAATGCCTGTTGGAAGATTCCAGACGTTTTCGGACCAGGAGGGTTTGGGCTGCCCG
GAGAGAACTCATGGGTCCTCCGTGCCCAAGGAGAGCCTGAGCAGACAGGACAGCTCAGAAAGCAGGAACG
GGAGGACCTTGTCTCAGCCTGAGGCCTCGGAGACTGAGGAGCAGAGGTCTCGGGGTGTGACCGACACCAG
AGAGCCGTCTCCCGGGTCACACTCGGCTCTACCCGGGAAGAAGACGGCCCTGCAGGCGGCGCTCCTGGAG
ACGCTCTTGGACCTGGTGGACAGGAGCTGGGGCGGCTGCAGGTCCCTGCACAGCAACGAGGCATTCCTTG
CTCAGGCAAGACACATCTTGTCATCTGTTGAAGAATTCACAGCAGCTCAGGACAGCTCTGCGATGGTGGG
TGAAGATGTCGGCTCCCTGGCTCTGGAGAGTAAGTCCCTGCAAAGCCGCCTTGCTGAGCAGCAGCAGCAG
CACGCCCGGGAGATGAGCGAGGTGACGGCGGAGCTGCACCACACACACAAGGAGCTGGATGATTTGAGAC
AACATTTAGATAAATCTTTGGAAGAGAACAGTAGGTTAAAATCGCTTTTGTTGAGTATGAAAAAGGAAGT
GAAGAGTGCAGACACTGCAGCCACGTTAAATTTGCAGATCGCTGGACTTCAAACAAGTGTGAAGAGGCTG
TGTGGCGAGATTGTGGAACTGAAGCAGCACCTGGAGCACTACGACAAGATCCAGGAGCTCACGCAGATGC
TGCAGGAGAGCCACAGCTCCCTGGTCAGCACCAATGAACACCTGCTGCAGGAGCTGAGCCAGGTGCGGGC
GCAGCACAGAGCCGAGGTGGAGCAGATGCACTGGAGCTACCAGGAGCTCAAGAAGACCATGGCCCTGTTT
CCACACAGCAGCGCCAGCCATGGAGGCTGCCAGGCCTGCTAGATACCCAGCTTTC
