Features (pLannotate 1.2.2; 30 found; start..end, strand, type, name):
    433..1990    -  rep_origin     oriP (fragment): Epstein-Barr virus oriP replication origin (Yates et al., 2000)
   2103..2321    -  CDS            gL (fragment): GL_EBVB9 - Experimental evidence at protein level: Swiss-Prot protein existence level 1. The heterodimer glycoprotein H-glycoprotein L is required for the fusion of viral and plasma membranes leading to virus entry into the host cell. Acts as a functional inhibitor of gH and maintains gH in an inhibited form. Upon binding to host integrins, gL dissociates from gH leading to activation of the viral fusion glycoproteins gB and gH. Fusion of EBV with B-lymphocytes requires the additional receptor- binding protein gp42, which forms a complex with gH/gL. The heterodimer gH/gL targets also host EPHA
   2404..4329    -  CDS            EBNA1: Epstein-Barr nuclear antigen 1, also known as EBNA-1 crucial for latent viral infection, and for episomal amplification of vectors containing the oriP origin (Okita et al., 2013)
   4367..4711    -  CDS            BRRF2_EBVB9 (fragment): Protein inferred from homology: Swiss-Prot protein existence level 3. From Epstein-Barr virus (strain B95-8) (HHV-4) (Human herpesvirus 4).
   4714..4737    -  promoter       tet promoter (fragment): E. coli promoter for tetracycline efflux protein gene
   4850..4954    +  promoter       AmpR promoter: bla
   4955..5815    +  CDS            AmpR: β-lactamase; bla; confers resistance to ampicillin, carbenicillin, and related antibiotics
   5986..6574    +  rep_origin     ori: high-copy-number ColE1/pMB1/pBR322/pUC origin of replication
   6620..6743    -  CDS            TcR (fragment): tetracycline efflux protein; tet; confers resistance to tetracycline
   6781..7078    +  promoter       SV40 promoter: SV40 enhancer and early promoter
   7155..7754    +  CDS            PuroR: puromycin N-acetyltransferase; pac from Streptomyces alboniger; confers resistance to puromycin
   7845..7979    +  polyA_signal   SV40 poly(A) signal: SV40 polyadenylation signal
   8101..8153    -  misc_feature   bom (fragment): basis of mobility region from pBR322
   8284..8377    +  ncRNA          Retro dr1: Accession: RF00214 - Retrovirus direct repeat 1 (dr1)
   8413..8674    +  promoter       RSV promoter: Rous sarcoma virus enhancer/promoter
   8700..8760    +  promoter       SV40 promoter (fragment): SV40 early promoter
   8791..9363    +  intron         β-globin intron: intron from rabbit β-globin gene
   9418..9436    +  promoter       T7 promoter: promoter for bacteriophage T7 RNA polymerase
   9447..10067   +  CDS            tetR: TETR2_ECOLX - Experimental evidence at protein level: Swiss-Prot protein existence level 1. TetR is the repressor of the tetracycline resistance element; its N-terminal region forms a helix-turn-helix structure and binds DNA. Binding of tetracycline to TetR reduces the repressor affinity for the tetracycline resistance gene (tetA) promoter operator sites. From Escherichia coli.
  10109..10230   +  polyA_signal   SV40 poly(A) signal: SV40 polyadenylation signal
  10285..10664   +  enhancer       CMV enhancer: human cytomegalovirus immediate early enhancer
  10665..10868   +  promoter       CMV promoter: human cytomegalovirus (CMV) immediate early promoter
  10870..10889   +  promoter       PLtetO-1 promoter (fragment): modified phage lambda PL promoter with tet operator sites (Lutz and Bujard, 1997)
  10891..10910   +  promoter       PLtetO-1 promoter (fragment): modified phage lambda PL promoter with tet operator sites (Lutz and Bujard, 1997)
  10918..10951   +  promoter       TRE3GV promoter (fragment): 3rd-generation Tet-responsive promoter that can be activated by binding of Tet-On® 3G, optimized for retroviral and lentiviral vectors
  11067..11084   +  CDS            9xHis (fragment): 9xHis affinity tag
  11085..11627   +  CDS            MGMT (fragment): MGMT_HUMAN - Experimental evidence at protein level: Swiss-Prot protein existence level 1. Involved in the cellular defense against the biological effects of O6-methylguanine (O6-MeG) and O4-methylthymine (O4-MeT) in DNA. Repairs the methylated nucleobase in DNA by stoichiometrically transferring the methyl group to a cysteine residue in the enzyme. This is a suicide reaction: the enzyme is irreversibly inactivated. From Homo sapiens (Human).
  11671..11691   +  protein_bind   attB1: mutant version of attB; core recombination site for the Gateway® BP reaction BP Clonase™
  11697..13637   +  CDS            CEP72: CEP72_HUMAN - Also known as KIAA1519. Experimental evidence at protein level: Swiss-Prot protein existence level 1. Involved in the recruitment of key centrosomal proteins to the centrosome. Provides centrosomal microtubule-nucleation activity on the gamma-tubulin ring complexes (gamma-TuRCs) and has critical roles in forming a focused bipolar spindle, which is needed for proper tension generation between sister chromatids. Required for localization of KIZ, AKAP9 and gamma-tubulin ring complexes (gamma-TuRCs) (PubMed:19536135). Involved in centriole duplication. Required for CDK5RAP22, CEP152,
  13642..14      -  protein_bind   attB2 (across the origin): mutant version of attB; recombination site for the Gateway® BP reaction BP Clonase™
>Addgene plasmid #136820 | pEBTetD-SNAP-Cep72 | addgene full sequence | sequence record 276212 | Addgene NGS Result
TTGTACAAAGTGGTGATGGCAGCTAGCGGCGCGCCCGGCCGCGGGGCAGTGCATGTAATCCCTTCAGTTG
GTTGGTACAACTTGCCAACTGGGCCCTGTTCCACATGTGACACGGGGGGGGACCAAACACAAAGGGGTTC
TCTGACTGTAGTTGACATCCTTATAAATGGATGTGCACATTTGCCAACACTGAGTGGCTTTCATCCTGGA
GCAGACTTTGCAGTCTGTGGACTGCAACACAACATTGCCTTTATGTGTAACTCTTGGCTGAAGCTCTTAC
ACCAATGCTGGGGGACATGTACCTCCCAGGGGCCCAGGAAGACTACGGGAGGCTACACCAACGTCAATCA
GAGGGGCCTGTGTAGCTACCGATAAGCGGACCCTCAAGAGGGCATTAGCAATAGTGTTTATAAGGCCCCC
TTGTTAACCCTAAACGGGTAGCATATGCTTCCCGGGTAGTAGTATATACTATCCAGACTAACCCTAATTC
AATAGCATATGTTACCCAACGGGAAGCATATGCTATCGAATTAGGGTTAGTAAAAGGGTCCTAAGGAACA
GCGATATCTCCCACCCCATGAGCTGTCACGGTTTTATTTACATGGGGTCAGGATTCCACGAGGGTAGTGA
ACCATTTTAGTCACAAGGGCAGTGGCTGAAGATCAAGGAGCGGGCAGTGAACTCTCCTGAATCTTCGCCT
GCTTCTTCATTCTCCTTCGTTTAGCTAATAGAATAACTGCTGAGTTGTGAACAGTAAGGTGTATGTGAGG
TGCTCGAAAACAAGGTTTCAGGTGACGCCCCCAGAATAAAATTTGGACGGGGGGTTCAGTGGTGGCATTG
TGCTATGACACCAATATAACCCTCACAAACCCCTTGGGCAATAAATACTAGTGTAGGAATGAAACATTCT
GAATATCTTTAACAATAGAAATCCATGGGGTGGGGACAAGCCGTAAAGACTGGATGTCCATCTCACACGA
ATTTATGGCTATGGGCAACACATAATCCTAGTGCAATATGATACTGGGGTTATTAAGATGTGTCCCAGGC
AGGGACCAAGACAGGTGAACCATGTTGTTACACTCTATTTGTAACAAGGGGAAAGAGAGTGGACGCCGAC
AGCAGCGGACTCCACTGGTTGTCTCTAACACCCCCGAAAATTAAACGGGGCTCCACGCCAATGGGGCCCA
TAAACAAAGACAAGTGGCCACTCTTTTTTTTGAAATTGTGGAGTGGGGGCACGCGTCAGCCCCCACACGC
CGCCCTGCGGTTTTGGACTGTAAAATAAGGGTGTAATAACTTGGCTGATTGTAACCCCGCTAACCACTGC
GGTCAAACCACTTGCCCACAAAACCACTAATGGCACCCCGGGGAATACCTGCATAAGTAGGTGGGCGGGC
CAAGATAGGGGCGCGATTGCTGCGATCTGGAGGACAAATTACACACACTTGCGCCTGAGCGCCAAGCACA
GGGTTGTTGGTCCTCATATTCACGAGGTCGCTGAGAGCACGGTGGGCTAATGTTGCCATGGGTAGCATAT
ACTACCCAAATATCTGGATAGCATATGCTATCCTAATCTATATCTGGGTAGCATAGGCTATCCTAATCTA
TATCTGGGTAGTATATGCTATCCTAATCTGTATCCGGGTAGCATATGCTATCCTAATAGAGATTAGGGTA
GTATATGCTATCCTAATTTATATCTGGGTAGCATATACTACCCAAATATCTGGATAGCATATGCTATCCT
AATCTATATCTGGGTAGCATATGCTATCCTAATCTATATCTGGGTAGCATAGGCTATCCTAATCTATATC
TGGGTAGCATATGCTATCCTAATCTATATCTGGGTAGTATATGCTATCCTAATTTATATCTGGGTAGCAT
AGGCTATCCTAATCTATATCTGGGTAGCATATGCTATCCTAATCTATATCTGGGTAGTATATGCTATCCT
AATCTGTATCCGGGTAGCATATGCTATCCTCATGCATATACAGTCAGCATATGATACCCAGTAGTAGAGT
GGGAGTGCTATCCTTTGCATATGCCGCCACCTCCCAAGGGGGCGTGAATTTTCGCTGCTTGTCCTTTTCC
TGCTGGTTGCTCCCATTCTTAGGTGAATTTAAGGAGGCCAGGCTAAAGCCGTCGCATGTCTGATTGCTCA
CCAGGTAAATGTCGCTAATGTTTTCCAACGCGAGAAGGTGTTGAGCGCGGAGCTGAGTGACGTGACAACA
TGGGTATGCCCAATTGCCCCATGTTGGGAGGACGAAAATGGTGACAAGACAGATGGCCAGAAATACACCA
ACAGCACGCATGATGTCTACTGGGGATTTATTCTTTAGTGCGGGGGAATACACGGCTTTTAATACGATTG
AGGGCGTCTCCTAACAAGTTACATCACTCCTGCCCTTCCTCACCCTCATCTCCATCACCTCCTTCATCTC
CGTCATCTCCGTCATCACCCTCCGCGGCAGCCCCTTCCACCATAGGTGGAAACCAGGGAGGCAAATCTAC
TCCATCGTCAAAGCTGCACACAGTCACCCTGATATTGCAGGTAGGAGCGGGCTTTGTCATAACAAGGTCC
TTAATCGCATCCTTCAAAACCTCAGCAAATATATGAGTTTGTAAAAAGACCATGAAATAACAGACAATGG
ACTCCCTTAGCGGGCCAGGTTGTGGGCCGGGTCCAGGGGCCATTCCAAAGGGGAGACGACTCAATGGTGT
AAGACGACATTGTGGAATAGCAAGGGCAGTTCCTCGCCTTAGGTTGTAAAGGGAGGTCTTACTACCTCCA
TATACGAACACACCGGCGACCCAAGTTCCTTCGTCGGTAGTCCTTTCTACGTGACTCCTAGCCAGGAGAG
CTCTTAAACCTTCTGCAATGTTCTCAAATTTCGGGTTGGAACCTCCTTGACCACGATGCTTTCCAAACCA
CCCTCCTTTTTTGCGCCTGCCTCCATCACCCTGACCCCGGGGTCCAGTGCTTGGGCCTTCTCCTGGGTCA
TCTGCGGGGCCCTGCTCTATCGCTCCCGGGGGCACGTCAGGCTCACCATCTGGGCCACCTTCTTGGTGGT
ATTCAAAATAATCGGCTTCCCCTACAGGGTGGAAAAATGGCCTTCTACCTGGAGGGGGCCTGCGCGGTGG
AGACCCGGATGATGATGACTGACTACTGGGACTCCTGGGCCTCTTTTCTCCACGTCCACGACCTCTCCCC
CTGGCTCTTTCACGACTTCCCCCCCTGGCTCTTTCACGTCCTCTACCCCGGCGGCCTCCACTACCTCCTC
GACCCCGGCCTCCACTACCTCCTCGACCCCGGCCTCCACTGCCTCCTCGACCCCGGCCTCCACCTCCTGC
TCCTGCCCCTCCTGCTCCTGCCCCTCCTCCTGCTCCTGCCCCTCCTGCCCCTCCTGCTCCTGCCCCTCCT
GCCCCTCCTGCTCCTGCCCCTCCTGCCCCTCCTGCTCCTGCCCCTCCTGCCCCTCCTCCTGCTCCTGCCC
CTCCTGCCCCTCCTCCTGCTCCTGCCCCTCCTGCCCCTCCTGCTCCTGCCCCTCCTGCCCCTCCTGCTCC
TGCCCCTCCTGCCCCTCCTGCTCCTGCCCCTCCTGCTCCTGCCCCTCCTGCTCCTGCCCCTCCTGCTCCT
GCCCCTCCTGCCCCTCCTGCCCCTCCTCCTGCTCCTGCCCCTCCTGCTCCTGCCCCTCCTGCCCCTCCTG
CCCCTCCTGCTCCTGCCCCTCCTCCTGCTCCTGCCCCTCCTGCCCCTCCTGCCCCTCCTCCTGCTCCTGC
CCCTCCTGCCCCTCCTCCTGCTCCTGCCCCTCCTCCTGCTCCTGCCCCTCCTGCCCCTCCTGCCCCTCCT
CCTGCTCCTGCCCCTCCTGCCCCTCCTCCTGCTCCTGCCCCTCCTCCTGCTCCTGCCCCTCCTGCCCCTC
CTGCCCCTCCTCCTGCTCCTGCCCCTCCTCCTGCTCCTGCCCCTCCTGCCCCTCCTGCCCCTCCTGCCCC
TCCTCCTGCTCCTGCCCCTCCTCCTGCTCCTGCCCCTCCTGCTCCTGCCCCTCCCGCTCCTGCTCCTGCT
CCTGTTCCACCGTGGGTCCCTTTGCAGCCAATGCAACTTGGACGTTTTTGGGGTCTCCGGACACCATCTC
TATGTCTTGGCCCTGATCCTGAGCCGCCCGGGGCTCCTGGTCTTCCGCCTCCTCGTCCTCGTCCTCTTCC
CCGTCCTCGTCCATGGTTATCACCCCCTCTTCTTTGAGGTCCACTGCCGCCGGAGCCTTCTGGTCCAGAT
GTGTCTCCCTTCTCTCCTAGGCCATTTCCAGGTCCTGTACCTGGCCCCTCGTCAGACATGATTCACACTA
AAAGAGATCAATAGACATCTTTATTAGACGACGCTCAGTGAATACAGGGAGTGCAGACTCCTGCCCCCTC
CAACAGCCCCCCCACCCTCATCCCCTTCATGGTCGCTGTCAGACAGATCCAGGTCTGAAAATTCCCCATC
CTCCGAACCATCCTCGTCCTCATCACCAATTACTCGCAGCCCGGAAAACTCCCGCTGAACATCCTCAAGA
TTTGCGTCCTGAGCCTCAAGCCAGGCCTCAAATTCCTCGTCCCCCTTTTTGCTGGACGGTAGGGATGGGG
ATTCTCGGGACCCCTCCTCTTCCTCTTCAAGGTCACCAGACAGAGATGCTACTGGGGCAACGGAAGAAAA
GCTGGGTGCGGCCTGTGAGGATCAGCTTATCGATGATAAGCTGTCAAACATGAGAATTCTTGAAGACGAA
AGGGCCTCGTGATACGCCTATTTTTATAGGTTAATGTCATGATAATAATGGTTTCTTAGACGTCAGGTGG
CACTTTTCGGGGAAATGTGCGCGGAACCCCTATTTGTTTATTTTTCTAAATACATTCAAATATGTATCCG
CTCATGAGACAATAACCCTGATAAATGCTTCAATAATATTGAAAAAGGAAGAGTATGAGTATTCAACATT
TCCGTGTCGCCCTTATTCCCTTTTTTGCGGCATTTTGCCTTCCTGTTTTTGCTCACCCAGAAACGCTGGT
GAAAGTAAAAGATGCTGAAGATCAGTTGGGTGCACGAGTGGGTTACATCGAACTGGATCTCAACAGCGGT
AAGATCCTTGAGAGTTTTCGCCCCGAAGAACGTTTTCCAATGATGAGCACTTTTAAAGTTCTGCTATGTG
GCGCGGTATTATCCCGTGTTGACGCCGGGCAAGAGCAACTCGGTCGCCGCATACACTATTCTCAGAATGA
CTTGGTTGAGTACTCACCAGTCACAGAAAAGCATCTTACGGATGGCATGACAGTAAGAGAATTATGCAGT
GCTGCCATAACCATGAGTGATAACACTGCGGCCAACTTACTTCTGACAACGATCGGAGGACCGAAGGAGC
TAACCGCTTTTTTGCACAACATGGGGGATCATGTAACTCGCCTTGATCGTTGGGAACCGGAGCTGAATGA
AGCCATACCAAACGACGAGCGTGACACCACGATGCCTGCAGCAATGGCAACAACGTTGCGCAAACTATTA
ACTGGCGAACTACTTACTCTAGCTTCCCGGCAACAATTAATAGACTGGATGGAGGCGGATAAAGTTGCAG
GACCACTTCTGCGCTCGGCCCTTCCGGCTGGCTGGTTTATTGCTGATAAATCTGGAGCCGGTGAGCGTGG
GTCTCGCGGTATCATTGCAGCACTGGGGCCAGATGGTAAGCCCTCCCGTATCGTAGTTATCTACACGACG
GGGAGTCAGGCAACTATGGATGAACGAAATAGACAGATCGCTGAGATAGGTGCCTCACTGATTAAGCATT
GGTAACTGTCAGACCAAGTTTACTCATATATACTTTAGATTGATTTAAAACTTCATTTTTAATTTAAAAG
GATCTAGGTGAAGATCCTTTTTGATAATCTCATGACCAAAATCCCTTAACGTGAGTTTTCGTTCCACTGA
GCGTCAGACCCCGTAGAAAAGATCAAAGGATCTTCTTGAGATCCTTTTTTTCTGCGCGTAATCTGCTGCT
TGCAAACAAAAAAACCACCGCTACCAGCGGTGGTTTGTTTGCCGGATCAAGAGCTACCAACTCTTTTTCC
GAAGGTAACTGGCTTCAGCAGAGCGCAGATACCAAATACTGTCCTTCTAGTGTAGCCGTAGTTAGGCCAC
CACTTCAAGAACTCTGTAGCACCGCCTACATACCTCGCTCTGCTAATCCTGTTACCAGTGGCTGCTGCCA
GTGGCGATAAGTCGTGTCTTACCGGGTTGGACTCAAGACGATAGTTACCGGATAAGGCGCAGCGGTCGGG
CTGAACGGGGGGTTCGTGCACACAGCCCAGCTTGGAGCGAACGACCTACACCGAACTGAGATACCTACAG
CGTGAGCTATGAGAAAGCGCCACGCTTCCCGAAGGGAGAAAGGCGGACAGGTATCCGGTAAGCGGCAGGG
TCGGAACAGGAGAGCGCACGAGGGAGCTTCCAGGGGGAAACGCCTGGTATCTTTATAGTCCTGTCGGGTT
TCGCCACCTCTGACTTGAGCGTCGATTTTTGTGATGCTCGTCAGGGGGGCGGAGCCTATGGAAAAACGCC
AGCAACGCGGCCTTTTTACGGTTCCTGGCCTTTTGCTGGCCTTGAAGCTGTCCCTGATGGTCGTCATCTA
CCTGCCTGGACAGCATGGCCTGCAACGCGGGCATCCCGATGCCGCCGGAAGCGAGAAGAATCATAATGGG
GAAGGCCATCCAGCCTCGCGTCGAACTAGATGATCCGGCTGTGGAATGTGTGTCAGTTAGGGTGTGGAAA
GTCCCCAGGCTCCCCAGCAGGCAGAAGTATGCAAAGCATGCATCTCAATTAGTCAGCAACCAGGTGTGGA
AAGTCCCCAGGCTCCCCAGCAGGCAGAAGTATGCAAAGCATGCATCTCAATTAGTCAGCAACCATAGTCC
CGCCCCTAACTCCGCCCATCCCGCCCCTAACTCCGCCCAGTTCCGCCCATTCTCCGCCCCATGGCTGACT
AATTTTTTTTATTTATGCAGAGGCCGAGGCCGCCTCGGCCTCTGAGCTATTCCAGAAGTAGTGAGGAGGC
TTTTTTGGAGGGTGACCGCCACGACCGGTGCCGCCACCATCCCCTGACCCACGCCCCTGACCCCTCACAA
GGAGACGACCTTCCATGACCGAGTACAAGCCCACGGTGCGCCTCGCCACCCGCGACGACGTCCCCCGGGC
CGTACGCACCCTCGCCGCCGCGTTCGCCGACTACCCCGCCACGCGCCACACCGTCGACCCCGACCGCCAC
ATCGAACGCGTCACCGAGCTGCAAGAACTCTTCCTCACGCGCGTCGGGCTCGACATCGGCAAGGTGTGGG
TCGCGGACGACGGCGCCGCGGTGGCGGTCTGGACCACGCCGGAGAGCGTCGAAGCGGGGGCGGTGTTCGC
CGAGATCGGCCCGCGCATGGCCGAGTTGAGCGGTTCCCGGCTGGCCGCGCAGCAACAGATGGAAGGCCTC
CTGGCGCCGCACCGGCCCAAGGAGCCCGCGTGGTTCCTGGCCACCGTCGGCGTCTCGCCCGACCACCAGG
GCAAGGGTCTGGGCAGCGCCGTCGTGCTCCCCGGAGTGGAGGCGGCCGAGCGCGCCGGGGTGCCCGCCTT
CCTGGAGACCTCCGCGCCCCGCAACCTCCCCTTCTACGAGCGGCTCGGCTTCACCGTCACCGCCGACGTC
GAGGTGCCCGAAGGACCGCGCACCTGGTGCATGACCCGCAAGCCCGGTGCCTGACGCCCGCCCCACGACC
CGCAGCGCCCGACCGAAAGGAGCGCACGACCCGGTCCGACGCGGCCCGACGGGTCCGAGGGGGGTCGACC
TCGAAACTTGTTTATTGCAGCTTATAATGGTTACAAATAAAGCAATAGCATCACAAATTTCACAAATAAA
GCATTTTTTTCACTGCATTCTAGTTGTGGTTTGTCCAAACTCATCAATGTATCTTATCATGTCTGGATCT
GATCCGAACCCCTTCCTCGACCAATTCTCATGTTTGACAGCTTATCATCGCAGATCCGGGCAACGTTGTT
GCCATTGCTCGACCAATTCTCATGTTTGACAGCTTATCATCGCAGATCCGTATGGTGCACTCTCAGTACA
ATCTGCTCTGATGCCGCATAGTTAAGCCAGTATCTGCTCCCTGCTTGTGTGTTGGAGGTCGCTGAGTAGT
GCGCGAGCAAAATTTAAGCTACAACAAGGCAAGGCTTGACCGACAATTGCATGAAGAATCTGCTTAGGGT
TAGGCGTTTTGCGCTGCTTCGCGATGTACGGGCCAGATATACGCGTATCTGAGGGGACTAGGGTGTGTTT
AGGCGAAAAGCGGGGCTTCGGTTGTACGCGGTTAGGAGTCCCCTCAGGATATAGTAGTTTCGCTTTTGCA
TAGGGAGGGGGAAATGTAGTCTTATGCAATACTCTTGTAGTCTTGCAACATGGTAACGATGAGTTAGCAA
CATGCCTTACAAGGAGAGAAAAAGCACCGTGCATGCCGATTGGTGGAAGTAAGGTGGTACGATCGTGCCT
TATTAGGAAGGCAACAGACGGGTCTGACATGGATTGGACGAACCACTGAATTCCGCATTGCAGAGATATT
GTATTTAAGTGCCTAGCTCGATACAATAAACGCCATTTGACCATTCACCACATTGGTGTGCACCTCCAAG
CTGGCCGGGGATCCTCTAGGGCCTCTGAGCTATTCCAGAAGTAGTGAAGAGGCTTTTTTGGAGGCCTAGG
CTTTTGCAAAAAGCTCCGGATCGATCCTGAGAACTTCAGGGTGAGTTTGGGGACCCTTGATTGTTCTTTC
TTTTTCGCTATTGTAAAATTCATGTTATATGGAGGGGGCAAAGTTTTCAGGGTGTTGTTTAGAATGGGAA
GATGTCCCTTGTATCACCATGGACCCTCATGATAATTTTGTTTCTTTCACTTTCTACTCTGTTGACAACC
ATTGTCTCCTCTTATTTTCTTTTCATTTTCTGTAACTTTTTCGTTAAACTTTAGCTTGCATTTGTAACGA
ATTTTTAAATTCACTTTTGTTTATTTGTCAGATTGTAAGTACTTTCTCTAATCACTTTTTTTTCAAGGCA
ATCAGGGTATATTATATTGTACTTCAGCACAGTTTTAGAGAACAATTGTTATAATTAAATGATAAGGTAG
AATATTTCTGCATATAAATTCTGGCTGGCGTGGAAATATTCTTATTGGTAGAAACAACTACATCCTGGTC
ATCATCCTGCCTTTCTCTTTATGGTTACAATGATATACACTGTTTGAGATGAGGATAAAATACTCTGAGT
CCAAACCGGGCCCCTCTGCTAACCATGTTCATGCCTTCTTCTTTTTCCTACAGCTCCTGGGCAACGTGCT
GGTTATTGTGCTGTCTCATCATTTTGGCAAAGAATTGTAATACGACTCACTATAGGGCGAATTGATATGT
CTAGATTAGATAAAAGTAAAGTGATTAACAGCGCATTAGAGCTGCTTAATGAGGTCGGAATCGAAGGTTT
AACAACCCGTAAACTCGCCCAGAAGCTAGGTGTAGAGCAGCCTACATTGTATTGGCATGTAAAAAATAAG
CGGGCTTTGCTCGACGCCTTAGCCATTGAGATGTTAGATAGGCACCATACTCACTTTTGCCCTTTAGAAG
GGGAAAGCTGGCAAGATTTTTTACGTAATAACGCTAAAAGTTTTAGATGTGCTTTACTAAGTCATCGCGA
TGGAGCAAAAGTACATTTAGGTACACGGCCTACAGAAAAACAGTATGAAACTCTCGAAAATCAATTAGCC
TTTTTATGCCAACAAGGTTTTTCACTAGAGAATGCATTATATGCACTCAGCGCTGTGGGGCATTTTACTT
TAGGTTGCGTATTGGAAGATCAAGAGCATCAAGTCGCTAAAGAAGAAAGGGAAACACCTACTACTGATAG
TATGCCGCCATTATTACGACAAGCTATCGAATTATTTGATCACCAAGGTGCAGAGCCAGCCTTCTTATTC
GGCCTTGAATTGATCATATGCGGATTAGAAAAACAACTTAAATGTGAAAGTGGGTCCGCGTACAGCGGAT
CCCGGGAATTCAGATCTTATTAAAGCAGAACTTGTTTATTGCAGCTTATAATGGTTACAAATAAAGCAAT
AGCATCACAAATTTCACAAATAAAGCATTTTTTTCACTGCATTCTAGTTGTGGTTTGTCCAAACTCATCA
ATGTATCTTATCATGTCTGGTCGAATCCATGGCGCAGAACTGGTAGGTATGGAAGATCCGCGTTGACATT
GATTATTGACTAGTTATTAATAGTAATCAATTACGGGGTCATTAGTTCATAGCCCATATATGGAGTTCCG
CGTTACATAACTTACGGTAAATGGCCCGCCTGGCTGACCGCCCAACGACCCCCGCCCATTGACGTCAATA
ATGACGTATGTTCCCATAGTAACGCCAATAGGGACTTTCCATTGACGTCAATGGGTGGAGTATTTACGGT
AAACTGCCCACTTGGCAGTACATCAAGTGTATCATATGCCAAGTACGCCCCCTATTGACGTCAATGACGG
TAAATGGCCCGCCTGGCATTATGCCCAGTACATGACCTTATGGGACTTTCCTACTTGGCAGTACATCTAC
GTATTAGTCATCGCTATTACCATGGTGATGCGGTTTTGGCAGTACATCAATGGGCGTGGATAGCGGTTTG
ACTCACGGGGATTTCCAAGTCTCCACCCCATTGACGTCAATGGGAGTTTGTTTTGGCACCAAAATCAACG
GGACTTTCCAAAATGTCGTAACAACTCCGCCCCATTGACGCAAATGGGCGGTAGGCGTGTACGGTGGGAG
GTCTATATAAGCAGAGCTCTCCCTATCAGTGATAGAGATCTCCCTATCAGTGATAGAGATCGTCGACGAG
CTCGTTTAGTGAACCGTCAGATCGCCTGGAGACGCCATCCACGCTGTTTTGACCTCCATAGAAGACACCG
GGACCGATCCAGCCTCCGGACTCTAGCGTTTAAACTTAAGCTTACCACCATGGATTATAAAGACGATGAT
GACAAGCACCACCACCACCACCACGACAAGGATTGTGAAATGAAACGCACCACACTGGACAGCCCTTTGG
GGAAGCTGGAGCTGTCTGGTTGTGAGCAGGGTCTGCACGAAATAATTTTTCTGGGCAAGGGGACGTCTGC
AGCTGATGCCGTGGAGGTCCCAGCCCCCGCTGCGGTTCTCGGAGGTCCGGAGCCCCTGATGCAGGCTACA
GCCTGGCTGAATGCCTATTTCCACCAGCCCGAGGCTATCGAAGAGTTCCCCGTGCCGGCTCTTCACCATC
CCGTTTTCCAGCAAGAGTCGTTCACCAGACAGGTGTTATGGAAGCTGCTGAAGGTTGTGAAATTCGGAGA
AGTGATTTCTTACTCTCACTTAGCAGCCCTGGCAGGCAACCCCGCAGCCACGGCAGCAGTGAAGACGGCA
CTGAGTGGCAATCCTGTCCCTATCCTGATCCCGTGCCACAGAGTGGTCCAGGGGGATTTGGATGTGGGCG
GTTACGAGGGTGGACTGGCCGTGAAGGAATGGCTTCTGGCCCATGAAGGCCACCGGTTGGGGAAGCCAGG
CTTGGGATTCGAACTGGAGGTGCTGTTCCAGGGCCCCGGTACCGCCATCACAAGTTTGTACAAAAAAGCA
GGCACCATGGCGCGGGCTGGCCCTCGGCTGGTGCTGAGCGAGGAGGCGGTTCGGGCGAAGAGCGGCTTAG
GGCCTCACCGCGACCTGGCTGAGCTTCAGTCATTGTCTATTCCTGGAACTTACCAAGAGAAGATCACCCA
CCTGGGACATTCTCTGATGAGTTTAACAGGTCTGAAATCTTTGGATCTCTCGCGCAACTCCTTGGTTAGT
CTGGAGGGCATTCAGTACCTGACTGCATTGGAGAGTCTCAATCTCTACTACAACTGCATCTCCTCGTTGG
CAGAAGTGTTTCGGCTCCACGCCTTAACCGAGCTCGTGGATGTGGACTTCCGGCTGAACCCCGTGGTGAA
GGTTGAGCCTGACTACCGCCTTTTTGTTGTGCACCTGCTCCCCAAGCTCCAGCAGCTGGACGATCGCCCC
GTGAGAGCAAGCGAGCGGAAGGCTTCCCGACTGCATTTTGCATCAGAGGACTCACTCGACTCCAAAGAGA
GCGTCCCAGCTTCTTTGAAAGAGGGCAGACCACACCACCCCAGAGCCAAGTGCACCGAGGCCTTGGCCAA
GCAGAGCCTGGTCATGGATGCGGATGACGAGGCAGTCCTGAACCTCATTGCAGAGTGCGAGTGGGACCTC
GGCAGGCCTCCCGGGAGCACGAGCTTCAGCCAGAAGGGGCGTGAGGCCGACTCTCGTGGTTCCCAAGAAT
CCAGACATCTGTTGAGCCCGCAGTTGGTACAGTACCAGTGTGGGGACTCTGGGAAGCAGGGCCGTGAGAC
GAGGAGGAGCAGCTGCAGAGGGTGCTGTCTGGAGAAGATGCCTTGGAGCCAGCTCTGTGGAGAGCTTCCG
CCACTGTACGGAGCGGAGCCAGAGGCCTCCCGTGCCCCCAGGCCACACACGTACTTCACCCCACACCCAG
ACTCCATGGATACCGAGGACTCGGCCTCTTCTCAGAAGTTGGATTTGTCAGGAGAAATGGTGCCTGGTCC
CCTGCCAGCCCCCGGAAAGTGCAGGAAGCGAAGAATGCCTGTTGGAAGATTCCAGACGTTTTCGGACCAG
GAGGGTTTGGGCTGCCCGGAGAGAACTCATGGGTCCTCCGTGCCCAAGGAGAGCCTGAGCAGACAGGACA
GCTCAGAAAGCAGGAACGGGAGGACCTTGTCTCAGCCTGAGGCCTCGGAGACTGAGGAGCAGAGGTCTCG
GGGTGTGACCGACACCAGAGAGCCGTCTCCCGGGTCACACTCGGCTCTACCCGGGAAGAAGACGGCCCTG
CAGGCGGCGCTCCTGGAGACGCTCTTGGACCTGGTGGACAGGAGCTGGGGCGGCTGCAGGTCCCTGCACA
GCAACGAGGCATTCCTTGCTCAGGCAAGACACATCTTGTCATCTGTTGAAGAATTCACAGCAGCTCAGGA
CAGCTCTGCGATGGTGGGTGAAGATGTCGGCTCCCTGGCTCTGGAGAGTAAGTCCCTGCAAAGCCGCCTT
GCTGAGCAGCAGCAGCAGCACGCCCGGGAGATGAGCGAGGTGACGGCGGAGCTGCACCACACACACAAGG
AGCTGGATGATTTGAGACAACATTTAGATAAATCTTTGGAAGAGAACAGTAGGTTAAAATCGCTTTTGTT
GAGTATGAAAAAGGAAGTGAAGAGTGCAGACACTGCAGCCACGTTAAATTTGCAGATCGCTGGACTTCAA
ACAAGTGTGAAGAGGCTGTGTGGCGAGATTGTGGAACTGAAGCAGCACCTGGAGCACTACGACAAGATCC
AGGAGCTCACGCAGATGCTGCAGGAGAGCCACAGCTCCCTGGTCAGCACCAATGAACACCTGCTGCAGGA
GCTGAGCCAGGTGCGGGCGCAGCACAGAGCCGAGGTGGAGCAGATGCACTGGAGCTACCAGGAGCTCAAG
AAGACCATGGCCCTGTTTCCACACAGCAGCGCCAGCCATGGAGGCTGCCAGGCCTGCTAGAACCCAGCTT
TC
