>Addgene plasmid #136820 | pEBTetD-SNAP-Cep72 | depositor partial sequence | sequence record 264073 | Insert
ATGGGCGGTAGGCGTGTACGGTGGGAGGTCTATATAAGCAGAGCTCTCCCTATCAGTGATAGAGATCTCC
CTATCAGTGATAGAGATCGTCGACGAGCTCGTTTAGTGAACCGTCAGATCGCCTGGAGACGCCATCCACG
CTGTTTTGACCTCCATAGAAGACACCGGGACCGATCCAGCCTCCGGACTCTAGCGTTTAAACTTAAGCTT
ACCACCATGGATTATAAAGACGATGATGACAAGCACCACCACCACCACCACGACAAGGATTGTGAAATGA
AACGCACCACACTGGACAGCCCTTTGGGGAAGCTGGAGCTGTCTGGTTGTGAGCAGGGTCTGCACGAAAT
AATTTTTCTGGGCAAGGGGACGTCTGCAGCTGATGCCGTGGAGGTCCCAGCCCCCGCTGCGGTTCTCGGA
GGTCCGGAGCCCCTGATGCAGGCTACAGCCTGGCTGAATGCCTATTTCCACCAGCCCGAGGCTATCGAAG
AGTTCCCCGTGCCGGCTCTTCACCATCCCGTTTTCCAGCAAGAGTCGTTCACCAGACAGGTGTTATGGAA
GCTGCTGAAGGTTGTGAAATTCGGAGAAGTGATTTCTTACTCTCACTTAGCAGCCCTGGCAGGCAACCCC
GCAGCCACGGCAGCAGTGAAGACGGCACTGAGTGGCAATCCTGTCCCTATCCTGATCCCGTGCCACAGAG
TGGTCCAGGGGGATTTGGATGTGGGCGGTTACGAGGGTGGACTGGCCGTGAAGGAATGGCTTCTGGCCCA
TGAAGGCCACCGGTTGGGGAAGCCAGGCTTGGGATTCGAACTGGAGGTGCTGTTCCAGGGCCCCGGTACC
GCCATCACAAGTTTGTACAAAAAAGCAGGCACCATGGCGCGGGCTGGCCCTCGGCTGGTGCTGAGCGAGG
AGGCGGTTCGGGCGAAGAGCGGCTTAGGGCCTCACCGCGACCTGGCTGAGCTTCAGTCATTGTCTATTCC
TGGAACTTACCAAGAGAAGATCACCCACCTGGGACATTCTCTGATGAGTTTAACAGGTCTGAAATCTTTG
GATCTCTCGCGCAACTCCTTGGTTAGTCTGGAGGGCATTCAGTACCTGACTGCATTGGAGAGTCTCAATC
TCTACTACAACTGCATCTCCTCGTTGGCAGAAGTGTTTCGGCTCCACGCCTTAACCGAGCTCGTGGATGT
GGACTTCCGGCTGAACCCCGTGGTGAAGGTTGAGCCTGACTACCGCCTTTTTGTTGTGCACCTGCTCCCC
AAGCTCCAGCAGCTGGACGATCGCCCCGTGAGAGCAAGCGAGCGGAAGGCTTCCCGACTGCATTTTGCAT
CAGAGGACTCACTCGACTCCAAAGAGAGCGTCCCAGCTTCTTTGAAAGAGGGCAGACCACACCACCCCAG
AGCCAAGTGCACCGAGGCCTTGGCCAAGCAGAGCCTGGTCATGGATGCGGATGACGAGGCAGTCCTGAAC
CTCATTGCAGAGTGCGAGTGGGACCTCGGCAGGCCTCCCGGGAGCACGAGCTTCAGCCAGAAGGGGCGTG
AGGCCGACTCTCGTGGTTCCCAAGAATCCAGACATCTGTTGAGCCCGCAGTTGGTACAGTACCAGTGTGG
GGACTCTGGGAAGCAGGGCCGTGAGACGAGGAGGAGCAGCTGCAGAGGGTGCTGTCTGGAGAAGATGCCT
TGGAGCCAGCTCTGTGGAGAGCTTCCGCCACTGTACGGAGCGGAGCCAGAGGCCTCCCGTGCCCCCAGGC
CACACACGTACTTCACCCCACACCCAGACTCCATGGATACCGAGGACTCGGCCTCTTCTCAGAAGTTGGA
TTTGTCAGGAGAAATGGTGCCTGGTCCCCTGCCAGCCCCCGGAAAGTGCAGGAAGCGAAGAATGCCTGTT
GGAAGATTCCAGACGTTTTCGGACCAGGAGGGTTTGGGCTGCCCGGAGAGAACTCATGGGTCCTCCGTGC
CCAAGGAGAGCCTGAGCAGACAGGACAGCTCAGAAAGCAGGAACGGGAGGACCTTGTCTCAGCCTGAGGC
CTCGGAGACTGAGGAGCAGAGGTCTCGGGGTGTGACCGACACCAGAGAGCCGTCTCCCGGGTCACACTCG
GCTCTACCCGGGAAGAAGACGGCCCTGCAGGCGGCGCTCCTGGAGACGCTCTTGGACCTGGTGGACAGGA
GCTGGGGCGGCTGCAGGTCCCTGCACAGCAACGAGGCATTCCTTGCTCAGGCAAGACACATCTTGTCATC
TGTTGAAGAATTCACAGCAGCTCAGGACAGCTCTGCGATGGTGGGTGAAGATGTCGGCTCCCTGGCTCTG
GAGAGTAAGTCCCTGCAAAGCCGCCTTGCTGAGCAGCAGCAGCAGCACGCCCGGGAGATGAGCGAGGTGA
CGGCGGAGCTGCACCACACACACAAGGAGCTGGATGATTTGAGACAACATTTAGATAAATCTTTGGAAGA
GAACAGTAGGTTAAAATCGCTTTTGTTGAGTATGAAAAAGGAAGTGAAGAGTGCAGACACTGCAGCCACG
TTAAATTTGCAGATCGCTGGACTTCAAACAAGTGTGAAGAGGCTGTGTGGCGAGATTGTGGAACTGAAGC
AGCACCTGGAGCACTACGACAAGATCCAGGAGCTCACGCAGATGCTGCAGGAGAGCCACAGCTCCCTGGT
CAGCACCAATGAACACCTGCTGCAGGAGCTGAGCCAGGTGCGGGCGCAGCACAGAGCCGAGGTGGAGCAG
ATGCACTGGAGCTACCAGGAGCTCAAGAAGACCATGGCCCTGTTTCCACACAGCAGCGCCAGCCATGGAG
GCTGCCAGGCCTGCTAG
